>Addgene plasmid #79873 | pJMP1 | depositor full sequence | sequence record 149704 | full plasmid sequence
ATCCTGATATTGTCTGCATTTGCGCCGGAGCAAACCAAAAACCTGGTGAGACACGCCTTGAATTAGTAGA
AAAGAACTTGAAGATTTTCAAAGGCATCGTTAGTGAAGTCATGGCGAGCGGATTTGACGGCATTTTCTTA
GTCGCGACGCGAGGCTGGATGGCCTTCCCCATTATGATTCTTCTCGCTTCCGGCGGCATCGGGATGCCCG
CGTTGCAGGCCATGCTGTCCAGGCAGGTAGATGACGACCATCAGGGACAGCTTCAAGGATCGCTCGCGGC
TCTTACCAGCCTAACTTCGATCACTGGACCGCTGATCGTCACGGCGATTTATGCCGCCTCGGCGAGCACA
TGGAACGGGTTGGCATGGATTGTAGGCGCCGCCCTATACCTTGTCTGCCTCCCCGCGTTGCGTCGCGGTG
CATGGAGCCGGGCCACCTCGACCTGAATGGAAGCCGGCGGCACCTCGCTAACGGATTCACCACTCCAAGA
ATTGGAGCCAATCAATTCTTGCGGAGAACTGTGAATGCGCAAACCAACCCTTGGCAGAACATATCCATCG
CGTCCGCCATCTCCAGCAGCCGCACGCGGCGCATCTCGGGCAGCGTTGGGTCCTGGCCACGGGTGCGCAT
GATCGTGCTCCTGTCGTTGAGGACCCGGCTAGGCTGGCGGGGTTGCCTTACTGGTTAGCAGAATGAATCA
CCGATACGCGAGCGAACGTGAAGCGACTGCTGCTGCAAAACGTCTGCGACCTGAGCAACAACATGAATGG
TCTTCGGTTTCCGTGTTTCGTAAAGTCTGGAAACGCGGAAGTCAGCGCCCTGCACCATTATGTTCCGGAT
CTGCATCGCAGGATGCTGCTGGCTACCCTGTGGAACACCTACATCTGTATTAACGAAGCGCTGGCATTGA
CCCTGAGTGATTTTTCTCTGGTCCCGCCGCATCCATACCGCCAGTTGTTTACCCTCACAACGTTCCAGTA
ACCGGGCATGTTCATCATCAGTAACCCGTATCGTGAGCATCCTCTCTCGTTTCATCGGTATCATTACCCC
CATGAACAGAAATTCCCCCTTACACGGAGGCATCAAGTGACCAAACAGGAAAAAACCGCCCTTAACATGG
CCCGCTTTATCAGAAGCCAGACATTAACGCTTCTGGAGAAACTCAACGAGCTGGACGCGGATGAACAGGC
AGACATCTGTGAATCGCTTCACGACCACGCTGATGAGCTTTACCGCAGCTGCCTCGCGCGTTTCGGTGAT
GACGGTGAAAACCTCTGACACATGCAGCTCCCGGAGACGGTCACAGCTTGTCTGTAAGCGGATGCCGGGA
GCAGACAAGCCCGTCAGGGCGCGTCAGCGGGTGTTGGCGGGTGTCGGGGCGCAGCCATGACCCAGTCACG
TAGCGATAGCGGAGTGTATACTGGCTTAACTATGCGGCATCAGAGCAGATTGTACTGAGAGTGCACCATA
TGCGGTGTGAAATACCGCACAGATGCGTAAGGAGAAAATACCGCATCAGGCGCTCTTCCGCTTCCTCGCT
CACTGACTCGCTGCGCTCGGTCGTTCGGCTGCGGCGAGCGGTATCAGCTCACTCAAAGGCGGTAATACGG
TTATCCACAGAATCAGGGGATAACGCAGGAAAGAACATGTGAGCAAAAGGCCAGCAAAAGGCCAGGAACC
GTAAAAAGGCCGCGTTGCTGGCGTTTTTCCATAGGCTCCGCCCCCCTGACGAGCATCACAAAAATCGACG
CTCAAGTCAGAGGTGGCGAAACCCGACAGGACTATAAAGATACCAGGCGTTTCCCCCTGGAAGCTCCCTC
GTGCGCTCTCCTGTTCCGACCCTGCCGCTTACCGGATACCTGTCCGCCTTTCTCCCTTCGGGAAGCGTGG
CGCTTTCTCAATGCTCACGCTGTAGGTATCTCAGTTCGGTGTAGGTCGTTCGCTCCAAGCTGGGCTGTGT
GCACGAACCCCCCGTTCAGCCCGACCGCTGCGCCTTATCCGGTAACTATCGTCTTGAGTCCAACCCGGTA
AGACACGACTTATCGCCACTGGCAGCAGCCACTGGTAACAGGATTAGCAGAGCGAGGTATGTAGGCGGTG
CTACAGAGTTCTTGAAGTGGTGGCCTAACTACGGCTACACTAGAAGGACAGTATTTGGTATCTGCGCTCT
GCTGAAGCCAGTTACCTTCGGAAAAAGAGTTGGTAGCTCTTGATCCGGCAAACAAACCACCGCTGGTAGC
GGTGGTTTTTTTGTTTGCAAGCAGCAGATTACGCGCAGAAAAAAAGGATCTCAAGAAGATCCTTTGATCT
TTTCTACGGGGTCTGACGCTCAGTGGAACGAAAACTCACGTTAAGGGATTTTGGTCATGAGATTATCAAA
AAGGATCTTCACCTAGATCCTTTTAAATTAAAAATGAAGTTTTAAATCAATCTAAAGTATATATGAGTAA
ACTTGGTCTGACAGTTACCAATGCTTAATCAGTGAGGCACCTATCTCAGCGATCTGTCTATTTCGTTCAT
CCATAGTTGCCTGACTCCCCGTCGTGTAGATAACTACGATACGGGAGGGCTTACCATCTGGCCCCAGTGC
TGCAATGATACCGCGAGACCCACGCTCACCGGCTCCAGATTTATCAGCAATAAACCAGCCAGCCGGAAGG
GCCGAGCGCAGAAGTGGTCCTGCAACTTTATCCGCCTCCATCCAGTCTATTAATTGTTGCCGGGAAGCTA
GAGTAAGTAGTTCGCCAGTTAATAGTTTGCGCAACGTTGTTGCCATTGCTGCAGGCATCGTGGTGTCACG
CTCGTCGTTTGGTATGGCTTCATTCAGCTCCGGTTCCCAACGATCAAGGCGAGTTACATGATCCCCCATG
TTGTGCAAAAAAGCGGTTAGCTCCTTCGGTCCTCCGATCGTTGTCAGAAGTAAGTTGGCCGCAGTGTTAT
CACTCATGGTTATGGCAGCACTGCATAATTCTCTTACTGTCATGCCATCCGTAAGATGCTTTTCTGTGAC
TGGTGAGTACTCAACCAAGTCATTCTGAGAATAGTGTATGCGGCGACCGAGTTGCTCTTGCCCGGCGTCA
ACACGGGATAATACCGCGCCACATAGCAGAACTTTAAAAGTGCTCATCATTGGAAAACGTTCTTCGGGGC
GAAAACTCTCAAGGATCTTACCGCTGTTGAGATCCAGTTCGATGTAACCCACTCGTGCACCCAACTGATC
TTCAGCATCTTTTACTTTCACCAGCGTTTCTGGGTGAGCAAAAACAGGAAGGCAAAATGCCGCAAAAAAG
GGAATAAGGGCGACACGGAAATGTTGAATACTCATACTCTTCCTTTTTCAATATTATTGAAGCATTTATC
AGGGTTATTGTCTCATGAGCGGATACATATTTGAATGTATTTAGAAAAATAAACAAATAGGGGTTCCGCG
CACATTTCCCCGAAAAGTGCCACCTGACGTCTAAGAAACCATTATTATCATGACATTAACCTATAAAAAT
AGGCGTATCACGAGGCCCTTTCGTCTTCAAGAATGATGGGCTAATGTGTGTTTACGACAATTCTCACTTC
ATACTTTTCCATCGTCAGGTCGCCTGACAATATGTCTCCTGTCATTATGTCCTTCACACTCTGATCAAAC
GTGACCAGCTGTTTTTCTTCCGTGAAATTCATGACAAAAATATAATCATTGTCCTGATCCTGCCTCGCTT
GTACGGAGACGCCTTTTCCGTGCCGAACCGGAAAAACTGGAGAGAGAGACAGGTCTGTGATCAGACCCTC
ATAGAAATCACGCTGAAATTGATCCTCCAAACGCGCGCCGATAAAATACGCCTTGCCCTGCTGATACTCA
TGGCTTGTGACCGCTGGCGTGCGCGCATAAAAATCTTCTTGATACACCGCTTCCACTGAAGCTGTCTTTA
CATCAATCACGGTTGCATAATCCTTCATTTCATATATTTGGCTGCGGTAGCTGACAGCGTTTCGATCCTT
CGGATACAGGGTGTCCGTTTCAAGAGGCTCAACTCCAAATATAGCTTGAAATCGATATCTCTGCAGTCGC
GATGATTAATTAATTCAGAACGCTCGGTTGCCGCCGGGCGTTTTTTATGCAGCAATGGCAAGAACGTCCC
GGGGAGCTCCTAACTTATAGGGGTAACACTTAAAAAAGAATCAATAACGATAGAAACCGCTCCTAAAGCA
GGTGCATTTTTTCCTAACGAAGAAGGCAATAGTTCACATTTATTGTCTAAATGAGAATGGACTCTAGAAG
AAACTTCGTTTTTAATCGTATTTAAAACAATGGGATGAGATTCAATTATATGATTTCTCAAGATAACAGC
TTCTATATCAAATGTATTAAGGATATTGGTTAATCCAATTCCGATATAAAAGCCAAAGTTTTGAAGTGCA
TTTAACATTTCTACATCATTTTTATTTGCGCGTTCCACAATCTCTTTTCGAGAAATATTCTTTTCTTCTT
TAGAGAGCGAAGCCAGTAACGCTTTTTCAGAAGCATATAATTCCCAACAGCCTCGATTTCCACAGCTGCA
TTTGGGTCCATTAAAATCTATCGTCATATGACCCATTTCCCCAGAAAAACCCTGAACACCTTTATACAAT
TCGTTGTTAATAACAAGTCCAGTTCCAATTCCGATATTAATACTGATGTAAACGATGTTTTCATAGTTTT
TTGTCATACCAAATACTTTTTCACCGTATGCTCCTGCATTAGCTTCATTTTCAACAAAAACCGGAACATT
AAACTCACTCTCAATTAAAAACTGCAAATCTTTGATATTCCAATTTAAGTTAGGCATGAAAATAATTTGC
TGATGACGATCTACAAGGCCTGGAACACAAATTCCTATTCCGACTAGACCATAAGGGGACTCAGGCATAT
GGGTTACAAAACCATGAATAAGTGCAAATAAAATCTCTTTTACTTCACTAGCGGAAGAACTAGACAAGTC
AGAAGTCTTCTCGAGAATAATATTTCCTTCTAAGTCGGTTAGAATTCCGTTAAGATAGTCGACTCCTATA
TCAATACCAATCGAGTAGCCTGCATTCTTATTAAAAACAAGCATTACAGGTCTTCTGCCGCCTCTAGATT
GCCCTGCCCCAATTTCAAAAATAAAATCTTTTTCAAGCAGTGTATTTACTTGAGAGGAGACAGTAGACTT
GTTTAATCCTGTAATCTCAGAGAGAGTTGCCCTGGAGACAGGGGAGTTCTTCAAAATTTCATCTAATATT
AATTTTTGATTCATTTTTTTTACTAAAGCTTGATCTGCAATTTGAATAATAACCACTCCTTTGTTTATCC
ACCGAACTAAGTTGGTGTTTTTTGAAGCTTGAATTAGATATTTAAAAGTATCATATCTAATATTATAACT
AAATTTTCTAAAAAAAACATTGAAATAAACATTTATTTTGTATATGATGAGATAAAGTTAGTTTATTGGA
TAAACAAACTAACTCAATTAAGATAGTTGATGGATAAACTTGTTCACTTAAATCAAAGGGGGAAATGACA
AATGGTCCAAACTAGTGATATCTAAAAATCAAAGGGGGAAATGGGATCCATGGATAAGAAATACTCAATA
GGCTTAGCTATCGGCACAAATAGCGTCGGATGGGCGGTGATCACTGATGAATATAAGGTTCCGTCTAAAA
AGTTCAAGGTTCTGGGAAATACAGACCGCCACAGTATCAAAAAAAATCTTATAGGGGCTCTTTTATTTGA
CAGTGGAGAGACAGCGGAAGCGACTCGTCTCAAACGGACAGCTCGTAGAAGGTATACACGTCGGAAGAAT
CGTATTTGTTATCTACAGGAGATTTTTTCAAATGAGATGGCGAAAGTAGATGATAGTTTCTTTCATCGAC
TTGAAGAGTCTTTTTTGGTGGAAGAAGACAAGAAGCATGAACGTCATCCTATTTTTGGAAATATAGTAGA
TGAAGTTGCTTATCATGAGAAATATCCAACTATCTATCATCTGCGAAAAAAATTGGTAGATTCTACTGAT
AAAGCGGATTTGCGCTTAATCTATTTGGCCTTAGCGCATATGATTAAGTTTCGTGGTCATTTTTTGATTG
AGGGAGATTTAAATCCTGATAATAGTGATGTGGACAAACTATTTATCCAGTTGGTACAAACCTACAATCA
ATTATTTGAAGAAAACCCTATTAACGCAAGTGGAGTAGATGCTAAAGCGATTCTTTCTGCACGATTGAGT
AAATCAAGACGATTAGAAAATCTCATTGCTCAGCTCCCCGGTGAGAAGAAAAATGGCTTATTTGGGAATC
TCATTGCTTTGTCATTGGGTTTGACCCCTAATTTTAAATCAAATTTTGATTTGGCAGAAGATGCTAAATT
ACAGCTTTCAAAAGATACTTACGATGATGATTTAGATAATTTATTGGCGCAAATTGGAGATCAATATGCT
GATTTGTTTTTGGCAGCTAAGAATTTATCAGATGCTATTTTACTTTCAGATATCCTAAGAGTAAATACTG
AAATAACTAAGGCTCCCCTATCAGCTTCAATGATTAAACGCTACGATGAACATCATCAAGACTTGACTCT
TTTAAAAGCTTTAGTTCGACAACAACTTCCAGAAAAGTATAAAGAAATCTTTTTTGATCAATCAAAAAAC
GGATATGCAGGTTATATTGATGGGGGAGCTAGCCAAGAAGAATTTTATAAATTTATCAAACCAATTTTAG
AAAAAATGGATGGTACTGAGGAATTATTGGTGAAACTAAATCGTGAAGATTTGCTGCGCAAGCAACGGAC
CTTTGACAACGGCTCTATTCCCCATCAAATTCACTTGGGTGAGCTGCATGCTATTTTGAGAAGACAAGAA
GACTTTTATCCATTTTTAAAAGACAATCGTGAGAAGATTGAAAAAATCTTGACTTTTCGAATTCCTTATT
ATGTTGGTCCATTGGCGCGTGGCAATAGTCGTTTTGCATGGATGACTCGGAAGTCTGAAGAAACAATTAC
CCCATGGAATTTTGAAGAAGTTGTCGATAAAGGTGCTTCAGCTCAATCATTTATTGAACGCATGACAAAC
TTTGATAAAAATCTTCCAAATGAAAAAGTACTACCAAAACATAGTTTGCTTTATGAGTATTTTACGGTTT
ATAACGAATTGACAAAGGTCAAATATGTTACTGAAGGAATGCGAAAACCAGCATTTCTTTCAGGTGAACA
GAAGAAAGCCATTGTTGATTTACTCTTCAAAACAAATCGAAAAGTAACCGTTAAGCAATTAAAAGAAGAT
TATTTCAAAAAAATAGAATGTTTTGATAGTGTTGAAATTTCAGGAGTTGAAGATAGATTTAATGCTTCAT
TAGGTACCTACCATGATTTGCTAAAAATTATTAAAGATAAAGATTTTTTGGATAATGAAGAAAATGAAGA
TATCTTAGAGGATATTGTTTTAACATTGACCTTATTTGAAGATAGGGAGATGATTGAGGAAAGACTTAAA
ACATATGCTCACCTCTTTGATGATAAGGTGATGAAACAGCTTAAACGTCGCCGTTATACTGGTTGGGGAC
GTTTGTCTCGAAAATTGATTAATGGTATTAGGGATAAGCAATCTGGCAAAACAATATTAGATTTTTTGAA
ATCAGATGGTTTTGCCAATCGCAATTTTATGCAGCTGATCCATGATGATAGTTTGACATTTAAAGAAGAC
ATTCAAAAAGCACAAGTGTCTGGACAAGGCGATAGTTTACATGAACATATTGCAAATTTAGCTGGTAGCC
CTGCTATTAAAAAAGGTATTTTACAGACTGTAAAAGTTGTTGATGAATTGGTCAAAGTAATGGGGCGGCA
TAAGCCAGAAAATATCGTTATTGAAATGGCACGTGAAAATCAGACAACTCAAAAGGGCCAGAAAAATTCG
CGAGAGCGTATGAAACGAATCGAAGAAGGTATCAAAGAATTAGGAAGTCAGATTCTTAAAGAGCATCCTG
TTGAAAATACTCAATTGCAAAATGAAAAGCTCTATCTCTATTATCTCCAAAATGGAAGAGACATGTATGT
GGACCAAGAATTAGATATTAATCGTTTAAGTGATTATGATGTCGATGCCATTGTTCCACAAAGTTTCCTT
AAAGACGATTCAATAGACAATAAGGTCTTAACGCGTTCTGATAAAAATCGTGGTAAATCGGATAACGTTC
CAAGTGAAGAAGTAGTCAAAAAGATGAAAAACTATTGGAGACAACTTCTAAACGCCAAGTTAATCACTCA
ACGTAAGTTTGATAATTTAACGAAAGCTGAACGTGGAGGTTTGAGTGAACTTGATAAAGCTGGTTTTATC
AAACGCCAATTGGTTGAAACTCGCCAAATCACTAAGCATGTGGCACAAATTTTGGATAGTCGCATGAATA
CTAAATACGATGAAAATGATAAACTTATTCGAGAGGTTAAAGTGATTACCTTAAAATCTAAATTAGTTTC
TGACTTCCGAAAAGATTTCCAATTCTATAAAGTACGTGAGATTAACAATTACCATCATGCCCATGATGCG
TATCTAAATGCCGTCGTTGGAACTGCTTTGATTAAGAAATATCCAAAACTTGAATCGGAGTTTGTCTATG
GTGATTATAAAGTTTATGATGTTCGTAAAATGATTGCTAAGTCTGAGCAAGAAATAGGCAAAGCAACCGC
AAAATATTTCTTTTACTCTAATATCATGAACTTCTTCAAAACAGAAATTACACTTGCAAATGGAGAGATT
CGCAAACGCCCTCTAATCGAAACTAATGGGGAAACTGGAGAAATTGTCTGGGATAAAGGGCGAGATTTTG
CCACAGTGCGCAAAGTATTGTCCATGCCCCAAGTCAATATTGTCAAGAAAACAGAAGTACAGACAGGCGG
ATTCTCCAAGGAGTCAATTTTACCAAAAAGAAATTCGGACAAGCTTATTGCTCGTAAAAAAGACTGGGAT
CCAAAAAAATATGGTGGTTTTGATAGTCCAACGGTAGCTTATTCAGTCCTAGTGGTTGCTAAGGTGGAAA
AAGGGAAATCGAAGAAGTTAAAATCCGTTAAAGAGTTACTAGGGATCACAATTATGGAAAGAAGTTCCTT
TGAAAAAAATCCGATTGACTTTTTAGAAGCTAAAGGATATAAGGAAGTTAAAAAAGACTTAATCATTAAA
CTACCTAAATATAGTCTTTTTGAGTTAGAAAACGGTCGTAAACGGATGCTGGCTAGTGCCGGAGAATTAC
AAAAAGGAAATGAGCTGGCTCTGCCAAGCAAATATGTGAATTTTTTATATTTAGCTAGTCATTATGAAAA
GTTGAAGGGTAGTCCAGAAGATAACGAACAAAAACAATTGTTTGTGGAGCAGCATAAGCATTATTTAGAT
GAGATTATTGAGCAAATCAGTGAATTTTCTAAGCGTGTTATTTTAGCAGATGCCAATTTAGATAAAGTTC
TTAGTGCATATAACAAACATAGAGACAAACCAATACGTGAACAAGCAGAAAATATTATTCATTTATTTAC
GTTGACGAATCTTGGAGCTCCCGCTGCTTTTAAATATTTTGATACAACAATTGATCGTAAACGATATACG
TCTACAAAAGAAGTTTTAGATGCCACTCTTATCCATCAATCCATCACTGGTCTTTATGAAACACGCATTG
ATTTGAGTCAGCTAGGAGGTGACTAACTCGAGTAAGGATCTCCAGGCATCAAATAAAACGAAAGGCTCAG
TCGAAAGACTGGGCCTTTCGTTTTATCTGTTGTTTGTCGGTGAACGCTCTCTACTAGAGTCACACTGGCT
CACCTTCGGGTGGGCCTTTCTGCGTTTATACCTAGGGATATATTCCGCTTCCTCGCTCACTGACTCGGTC
TCGGATCCGAGCTCCCGCGGGCGGCCGCACTCTTCCTTTTTCAATATTATTGAAGCATTTATCAGGGTTA
TTGTCTCATGAGCGGATACATATTTGAATGTATTTAGAAAAATAAACAAATAGGGGTTCCGCGCACATTT
CCCCGAAAAGTGCCACCTGACGTCTAAGAAACCATTATTATCATGACATTAACCTATAAAAATAGGCGTA
TCACGAGGCCCTTTCGTCTTCAAGAATTGATCCTCTAGCACAAAAGAAAAACGAAATGATACACCAATCA
GTGCAAAAAAAGATATAATGGGAGATAAGACGGTTCGTGTTCGTGCTGACTTGCACCATATCATAAAAAT
CGAAACAGCAAAGAATGGCGGAAACGTAAAAGAAGTTATGGAAATAAGACTTAGAAGCAAACTTAAGAGT
GTGTTGATAGTGCAGTATCTTAAAATTTTGTATAATAGGAATTGAAGTTAAATTAGATGCTAAAAATTTG
TAATTAAGAAGGAGTGATTACATGAACAAAAATATAAAATATTCTCAAAACTTTTTAACGAGTGAAAAAG
TACTCAACCAAATAATAAAACAATTGAATTTAAAAGAAACCGATACCGTTTACGAAATTGGAACAGGTAA
AGGGCATTTAACGACGAAACTGGCTAAAATAAGTAAACAGGTAACGTCTATTGAATTAGACAGTCATCTA
TTCAACTTATCGTCAGAAAAATTAAAACTGAATACTCGTGTCACTTTAATTCACCAAGATATTCTACAGT
TTCAATTCCCTAACAAACAGAGGTATAAAATTGTTGGGAGTATTCCTTACCATTTAAGCACACAAATTAT
TAAAAAAGTGGTTTTTGAAAGCCATGCGTCTGACATCTATCTGATTGTTGAAGAAGGATTCTACAAGCGT
ACCTTGGATATTCACCGAACACTAGGGTTGCTCTTGCACACTCAAGTCTCGATTCAGCAATTGCTTAAGC
TGCCAGCGGAATGCTTTCATCCTAAACCAAAAGTAAACAGTGTCTTAATAAAACTTACCCGCCATACCAC
AGATGTTCCAGATAAATATTGGAAGCTATATACGTACTTTGTTTCAAAATGGGTCAATCGAGAATATCGT
CAACTGTTTACTAAAAATCAGTTTCATCAAGCAATGAAACACGCCAAAGTAAACAATTTAAGTACCGTTA
CTTATGAGCAAGTATTGTCTATTTTTAATAGTTATCTATTATTTAACGGGAGGAAATAATTCTATGAGTC
GCTTTTGTAAATTTGGAAAGTTACACGTTACTAAAGGGAATGTAGATAAATTATTAGGTATACTACTGAC
AGCTTCCAAGGAGCTAAAGAGGTCCCTAGACTCTAGACCCGGGGATCTCTGCAGTGAGATCTGGTAATGA
CTCTCTAGCTTGAGGCATCAAATAAAACGAAAGGCTCAGTCGAAAGACTGGGCCTTTCGTTTTATCTGTT
GTTTGTCGGTGAACGCTCTCCTGAGTAGGACAAATCCGCCGCTCTAGCTAAGCAGAAGGCCATCCTGACG
GATGGCCTTTTTGCGTTTCTACAAACTCTTGTTAACTCTAGAGCTGCCTGCCGCGTTTCGGTGATGAAGA
TCTTCCCGATGATTAATTAATTCAGAACGCTCGGTTGCCGCCGGGCGTTTTTTATGCAGCAATGGCAAGA
ACGTTGCTCTAGAGCGGCCGCATCGATTCACAGTGGCAATCTCCCCCGTATTCGTTTGAAATGTGCCACA
TTAACAGCGCCGGGTGATGTCCGTATCGTTCTGCTAATAAGCGGTTGATGTGCCGTGTTTTTTCTCGGTA
GACTTTAGATGTGAGGCAGTGGTTGTGCCTTCCGCCGTGCAGCTGTTTGACGCGGGAGGCATTGACGCGC
AAAACTTCCGGATAGGTTTGCGACAGCCAGGCCGGACGGGCTCCGCTCGGCGTTGCTAATATGACCCGGC
CGCCTATACTGTGAATCCGCTCAAAAATATCATCCAGCCATTCAAATTGATATACGCCCTCCTCCGGCTC
AAGTGCGCTCCATGCAAAAATGCCGACAGAAAACGTATTCGTATGAGAAAGCTTCATCAGTTTGATATCG
TCAGCTAAAATATCGGGCCGATCCAGCCACTGATCGGGGTTGTAGTCTCCCCCATGGAGCATAAATTTTG
CTTTTGTTACGTGCGTTTTTTCAAGCTTTGACATCACCCC
Features (pLannotate 1.2.2; 21 found; start..end, strand, type, name):
      6..149     +  CDS            ldh (fragment): LDH_MYCPN - Experimental evidence at protein level: Swiss-Prot protein existence level 1. Catalyzes the conversion of lactate to pyruvate. From Mycoplasma pneumoniae (strain ATCC 29342 / M129).
    142..446     +  CDS            TcR (fragment): tetracycline efflux protein; tet; confers resistance to tetracycline
    688..1083    -  CDS            YPB1_ECOLX: Protein predicted: Swiss-Prot protein existence level 4. From Escherichia coli.
   1087..1278    +  CDS            rop: Rop protein, which maintains plasmids at low copy number; rop
   1380..1520    +  misc_feature   bom: basis of mobility region from pBR322
   1706..2294    -  rep_origin     ori: high-copy-number ColE1/pMB1/pBR322/pUC origin of replication
   2465..3325    -  CDS            AmpR: β-lactamase; bla; confers resistance to ampicillin, carbenicillin, and related antibiotics
   3326..3430    -  promoter       AmpR promoter: bla
   3544..4038    -  CDS            ganA (fragment): BGAL2_BACSU - Also known as galO From Bacillus subtilis (strain 168).
   4074..4108    +  terminator     lambda t0 terminator: minimal transcription terminator from phage lambda (Scholtissek and Grosse, 1987)
   4155..5291    -  CDS            xylR: XYLR_BACPZ - Protein inferred from homology: Swiss-Prot protein existence level 3. Transcriptional repressor of xylose-utilizing enzymes. From Bacillus subtilis subsp. spizizenii (strain ATCC 23059 / NRRL B-14472 / W23).
   5580..9684    +  CDS            dCas9 (fragment): catalytically dead mutant of the Cas9 endonuclease from the Streptococcus pyogenes Type II CRISPR/Cas system RNA-guided DNA-binding protein that lacks endonuclease activity due to the D10A mutation in the RuvC catalytic domain and the H840A mutation in the HNH catalytic domain
   9710..9781    +  terminator     rrnB T1 terminator: transcription terminator T1 from the E. coli rrnB gene
   9797..9824    +  terminator     T7Te terminator: phage T7 early transcription terminator
   9843..9867    -  rep_origin     RSF ori (fragment): Plasmids containing the RSF 1030 origin of replication can be propagated in E. coli cells that contain additional plasmids with compatible origins.
   9899..10003   -  promoter       AmpR promoter: bla
  10382..11116   +  CDS            erm: ERM_STREE - Experimental evidence at protein level: Swiss-Prot protein existence level 1. This protein produces a dimethylation of the adenine residue at position 2085 in 23S rRNA, resulting in reduced affinity between ribosomes and macrolide-lincosamide-streptogramin B antibiotics. From Streptococcus pneumoniae.
  11289..11375   +  terminator     rrnB T1 terminator: Escherichia coli rrnB; transcription terminator T1 from the E. coli rrnB gene
  11394..11421   +  terminator     rrnB T2 terminator: transcription terminator T2 from the E. coli rrnB gene
  11501..11535   +  terminator     lambda t0 terminator: minimal transcription terminator from phage lambda (Scholtissek and Grosse, 1987)
  11577..12032   -  CDS            ganA (fragment): BGAL2_BACSU - Also known as galO From Bacillus subtilis (strain 168).
