[The description below was written by a language model from this plasmid's Addgene catalogue record and pLannotate feature annotations shown in this document.]
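Description:
pJMP1 is a 12,080 bp Bacillus subtilis integration vector that delivers a xylose-controlled dCas9 expression cassette to the chromosomal lacA/ganA locus. It was built on the pAX01 backbone by ligating a PCR-amplified dcas9 fragment, taken from an earlier bacterial dCas9 plasmid, into the BamHI site. In E. coli it is propagated through a pBR322/ColE1-type origin and selected with ampicillin via β-lactamase. The annotation also picks up other pBR322-derived remnants (rop, bom and a partial tetracycline-resistance fragment), although the catalogue lists the plasmid as high copy. No Bacillus replication origin is annotated, consistent with a design in which stable maintenance in B. subtilis depends on chromosomal integration.

The region destined for the chromosome is bracketed by two ganA fragments that serve as homology arms for recombination. Between them lie the xylR repressor gene, the Streptococcus pyogenes dCas9 coding sequence (D10A and H840A, which abolish RuvC and HNH nuclease activity while leaving RNA-guided DNA binding intact), and an erm rRNA methylase gene that provides erythromycin/lincomycin selection of integrants. The catalogue gives the promoter as xylA. It is not separately annotated but would fall in the gap between the divergently oriented xylR and dCas9, so that XylR represses expression until xylose is supplied. Several terminators (rrnB T1/T2, T7Te, lambda t0) insulate the cassettes from one another and from flanking transcription.

The plasmid carries no guide RNA, so it supplies only the dCas9 component of a CRISPR interference system, and an sgRNA must be provided separately. It was used in a CRISPR-based functional analysis of essential bacterial genes.
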