Addgene plasmid #79873: pJMP1
Purpose: Bacillus subtilis dCas9 expression vector; integrates into lacA/ganA
Depositing lab: Carol Gross & Jason Peters & Stanley Qi. Depositing organization: University of California, San Francisco (UCSF). Publication: A Comprehensive, CRISPR-based Functional Analysis of Essential Genes in Bacteria. Peters JM, Colavin A, Shi H, Czarny TL, Larson MH, Wong S, Hawkins JS, Lu CH, Koo BM, Marta E, Shiver AL, Whitehead EH, Weissman JS, Brown ED, Qi LS, Huang KC, Gross CA. Cell. 2016 Jun 2;165(6):1493-506. doi: 10.1016/j.cell.2016.05.003. Epub 2016 May 26. PubMed 27238023.
Backbone
  Vector backbone: pAX01
  Backbone size w/o insert (bp): 7781
  Total vector size (bp): 12080
  Modifications to backbone: dcas9 was PCR-amplified from pdCas9-bacteria (Addgene #44249) using primers containing BamHI-compatible BsaI sites, digested with BsaI, then ligated into plasmid pAX01 digested with BamHI to generate pJMP1
  Vector type: Bacterial Expression, CRISPR
  Selectable markers: Bacillus subtilis erythromycin/lincomycin marker
Growth in bacteria
  Bacterial resistance: Ampicillin, 100 μg/mL
  Growth temperature: 37°C
  Growth strain: DH5alpha
  Copy number: High Copy
Gene/Insert
  Gene/Insert name: dCas9 (alt name: catalytically inactive Cas9)
  Species: Streptococcus pyogenes
  Insert size (bp): 4107
  Mutation: D10A, H840A
  Promoter: xylA
  Cloning method: Restriction Enzyme; 5′ cloning site BamHI (not destroyed); 3′ cloning site BamHI (not destroyed)
  Sequencing primers: 5′ TCCTTTGTTTATCCACCGAAC; 3′ GCCTCGTGATACGCCTATTT
Resource information
  A portion of this plasmid was derived from a plasmid made by: dcas9 was PCR-amplified from pdCas9-bacteria (Addgene #44249)
Terms and licenses: Academic/Nonprofit Terms; Industry Terms: Not Available to Industry
How to cite: pJMP1 was a gift from Carol Gross & Jason Peters & Stanley Qi (Addgene plasmid # 79873 ; http://n2t.net/addgene:79873 ; RRID:Addgene_79873)
