>Addgene plasmid #79873 | pJMP1 | addgene partial sequence | sequence record 152573 | XylR-R 5'-gagagttgccctggagacag-3'
TAATATTAATTTTTGATTCATTTTTTTTACTAAAGCTTGATCTGCAATTTGAATAATAACCACTCCTTTG
TTTATCCACCGAACTAAGTTGGTGTTTTTTGAAGCTTGAATTAGATATTTAAAAGTATCATATCTAATAT
TATAACTAAATTTTCTAAAAAAAACATTGAAATAAACATTTATTTTGTATATGATGAGATAAAGTTAGTT
TATTGGATAAACAAACTAACTCAATTAAGATAGTTGATGGATAAACTTGTTCACTTAAATCAAAGGGGGA
AATGACAAATGGTCCAAACTAGTGATATCTAAAAATCAAAGGGGGAAATGGGATCCATGGATAAGAAATA
CTCAATAGGCTTAGCTATCGGCACAAATAGCGTCGGATGGGCGGTGATCACTGATGAATATAAGGTTCCG
TCTAAAAAGTTCAAGGTTCTGGGAAATACAGACCGCCACAGTATCAAAAAAAATCTTATAGGGGCTCTTT
TATTTGACAGTGGAGAGACAGCGGAAGCGACTCGTCTCAAACGGACAGCTCGTAGAAGGTATACACGTCG
GAAGAATCGTATTTGTTATCTACAGGAGATTTTTTCAAATGAGATGGCGAAAGTAGATGATAGTTTCTTT
CATCGACTTGAAGAGTCTTTTTTGGTGGAAGAAGACAAGAAGCATGAACGTCATCCTATTTTTGGAAATA
TAGTAGATGAAGTTGCTTATCATGAGAAATATCCAACTATCTATCATCTGCGAAAAAAATTGGTAGATTC
TACTGATAAAGCGGATTTGCGCTTAATCTATTTGGCCTTAGCGCATATGATTAAGTTTCGTGGTCATTTT
TTGATTGAGGGAGATTTAAATCCTGATAATAGTGATGTGGACAAACTATTTATCCAGTTGGTACAAACCT
ACAATCAATTATTTGAAGAAAACCCTATTAACGCAAGTGGAGTAGATGCTAAAGCGATTCTTTCTGCACG
ATTGAGTAAATCAAGACGATTAGAAAATCTCATTGCTCAGCTCCCCGGTGA
