>Addgene plasmid #79873 | pJMP1 | addgene partial sequence | sequence record 152574 | dCas9-R1 5'-TTTCAACCAATTGGCGTTTG-3'
TCAAACCTCCACGTTCAGCTTTCGTTAAATTATCAAACTTACGTTGAGTGATTAACTTGGCGTTTAGAAG
TTGTCTCCAATAGTTTTTCATCTTTTTGACTACTTCTTCACTTGGAACGTTATCCGATTTACCACGATTT
TTATCAGAACGCGTTAAGACCTTATTGTCTATTGAATCGTCTTTAAGGAAACTTTGTGGAACAATGGCAT
CGACATCATAATCACTTAAACGATTAATATCTAATTCTTGGTCCACATACATGTCTCTTCCATTTTGGAG
ATAATAGAGATAGAGCTTTTCATTTTGCAATTGAGTATTTTCAACAGGATGCTCTTTAAGAATCTGACTT
CCTAATTCTTTGATACCTTCTTCGATTCGTTTCATACGCTCTCGCGAATTTTTCTGGCCCTTTTGAGTTG
TCTGATTTTCACGTGCCATTTCAATAACGATATTTTCTGGCTTATGCCGCCCCATTACTTTGACCAATTC
ATCAACAACTTTTACAGTCTGTAAAATACCTTTTTTAATAGCAGGGCTACCAGCTAAATTTGCAATATGT
TCATGTAAACTATCGCCTTGTCCAGACACTTGTGCTTTTTGAATGTCTTCTTTAAATGTCAAACTATCAT
CATGGATCAGCTGCATAAAATTGCGATTGGCAAAACCATCTGATTTCAAAAAATCTAATATTGTTTTGCC
AGATTGCTTATCCCTAATACCATTAATCAATTTTCGAGACAAACGTCCCCAACCAGTATAACGGCGACGT
TTAAGCTGTTTCATCACCTTATCATCAAAGAGGTGAGCATATGTTTTAAGTCTTTCCTCAATCATCTCCC
TATCTTCAAATAAGGTCAATGTTAAAACAATATCCTCTAAGATATCTTCATTTTCTTCATTATCCAAAAA
ATCTT
